Addgene plasmid #176779: pEE022
Purpose: Encodes codon optimized putative thermophilic PET hydrolase enzyme for bacterial expression
Depositing lab: Gregg Beckham. Depositing organization: National Laboratory of the Rockies (NLR). Publication: Sourcing thermotolerant poly(ethylene terephthalate) hydrolase scaffolds from natural diversity. Erickson E, Gado JE, Avilan L, Bratti F, Brizendine RK, Cox PA, Gill R, Graham R, Kim DJ, Konig G, Michener WE, Poudel S, Ramirez KJ, Shakespeare TJ, Zahn M, Boyd ES, Payne CM, DuBois JL, Pickford AR, Beckham GT, McGeehan JE. Nat Commun. 2022 Dec 21;13(1):7850. doi: 10.1038/s41467-022-35237-x. PubMed 36543766.
Backbone
  Vector backbone: pET21b(+)
  Backbone manufacturer: EMD Biosciences
  Backbone size w/o insert (bp): 5366
  Vector type: Bacterial Expression
Growth in bacteria
  Bacterial resistance: Ampicillin, 100 μg/mL
  Growth temperature: 37°C
  Growth strain: DH5alpha
  Copy number: High Copy
Gene/Insert
  Gene/Insert name: 214 (alt name: Environmental sample YNPsite06_CeleraDRAFT_160970)
  Species: Environmental sample
  Insert size (bp): 717
  Promoter: T7
  Tag / fusion protein: 6xHis (C terminal on backbone)
  Cloning method: Restriction Enzyme; 5′ cloning site NdeI (unknown if destroyed); 3′ cloning site XhoI (unknown if destroyed)
  Sequencing primers: 5′ T7 For; 3′ T7 Rev
Terms and licenses: Academic/Nonprofit Terms; Industry Terms: Not Available to Industry
Depositor comments: Accession Number YNPsite06_CeleraDRAFT_160970
How to cite: pEE022 was a gift from Gregg Beckham (Addgene plasmid # 176779 ; http://n2t.net/addgene:176779 ; RRID:Addgene_176779)
