[The description below was written by a language model from this plasmid's Addgene catalogue record and pLannotate feature annotations shown in this document.]
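Description:
pEE022 is a bacterial expression plasmid built on the pET21b(+) backbone, carrying a codon-optimized gene for a putative thermophilic poly(ethylene terephthalate) (PET) hydrolase. The 717 bp insert, designated "214", derives from an environmental (metagenomic) sample rather than a cultured organism, and was cloned between the NdeI and XhoI sites of the vector. The full sequenced plasmid is about 6.1 kb. It is propagated in E. coli under ampicillin selection through the β-lactamase (AmpR) gene and replicates from a pBR322/ColE1-type origin. The bom and rop elements of pBR322 are also present, although the catalogue lists the plasmid as high copy. An f1 origin allows single-stranded DNA production. The short tetracycline-resistance fragments in the annotation are non-functional pBR322 remnants typical of pET backbones.

Expression follows the standard pET arrangement. A T7 promoter is followed immediately by a lac operator and the strong ribosome binding site from T7 gene 10. The open reading frame lies in the unannotated interval downstream of these elements and ends in a backbone-encoded C-terminal 6xHis tag (flagged by the annotation software as a fragment of a longer His tag), followed by the T7 terminator. The plasmid-borne lacI gene supplies lac repressor, keeping transcription off until IPTG is added in a host that provides T7 RNA polymerase. The His tag permits purification by immobilized metal affinity chromatography. The construct belongs to a set made to survey natural sequence diversity for thermotolerant PET hydrolase scaffolds, and is suited to recombinant production of this candidate enzyme for characterization.
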