Features (pLannotate 1.2.2; 18 found; start..end, strand, type, name):
    978..1055    -  promoter       lacI promoter: lacI
   1063..1342    -  CDS            TcR (fragment): tetracycline efflux protein; tet; confers resistance to tetracycline
   1364..1382    +  promoter       T7 promoter: promoter for bacteriophage T7 RNA polymerase
   1383..1407    +  protein_bind   lac operator: The lac repressor binds to the lac operator to inhibit transcription in E. coli. This inhibition can be relieved by adding lactose or isopropyl-β-D-thiogalactopyranoside (IPTG). lac repressor encoded by lacI
   1422..1444    +  RBS            RBS: efficient ribosome binding site from bacteriophage T7 gene 10 (Olins and Rangwala, 1989)
   2178..2195    +  CDS            9xHis (fragment): 9xHis affinity tag
   2205..2254    +  CDS            SET1 (fragment): solubility-enhancement tag derived from T7 phage gene 10B
   2262..2309    +  terminator     T7 terminator: transcription terminator for bacteriophage T7 RNA polymerase
   2346..2774    +  rep_origin     f1 ori (sequence partly withheld): f1 bacteriophage origin of replication; arrow indicates direction of (+) strand synthesis
   2827..2931    +  promoter       AmpR promoter: bla
   2932..3792    +  CDS            AmpR: β-lactamase; bla; confers resistance to ampicillin, carbenicillin, and related antibiotics
   3963..4551    +  rep_origin     ori: high-copy-number ColE1/pMB1/pBR322/pUC origin of replication
   4737..4876    -  misc_feature   bom: basis of mobility region from pBR322
   4978..5169    -  CDS            rop: Rop protein, which maintains plasmids at low copy number; rop
   5186..5566    +  CDS            YPB1_ECOLX: Protein predicted: Swiss-Prot protein existence level 4. From Escherichia coli.
   5638..5929    -  CDS            TcR (fragment): tetracycline efflux protein; tet; confers resistance to tetracycline
   5944..5965    -  protein_bind   CAP binding site: CAP binding activates transcription in the presence of cAMP. E. coli catabolite activator protein
   5978..977     -  CDS            lacI (across the origin): lac repressor; lacI; The lac repressor binds to the lac operator to inhibit transcription in E. coli. This inhibition can be relieved by adding lactose or isopropyl-β-D-thiogalactopyranoside (IPTG).
>Addgene plasmid #176779 | pEE022 | addgene full sequence | sequence record 349243 | Addgene NGS Result
CTTTTCACCAGTGAGACGGGCAACAGCTGATTGCCCTTCACCGCCTGGCCCTGAGAGAGTTGCAGCAAGC
GGTCCACGCTGGTTTGCCCCAGCAGGCGAAAATCCTGTTTGATGGTGGTTAACGGCGGGATATAACATGA
GCTGTCTTCGGTATCGTCGTATCCCACTACCGAGATATCCGCACCAACGCGCAGCCCGGACTCGGTAATG
GCGCGCATTGCGCCCAGCGCCATCTGATCGTTGGCAACCAGCATCGCAGTGGGAACGATGCCCTCATTCA
GCATTTGCATGGTTTGTTGAAAACCGGACATGGCACTCCAGTCGCCTTCCCGTTCCGCTATCGGCTGAAT
TTGATTGCGAGTGAGATATTTATGCCAGCCAGCCAGACGCAGACGCGCCGAGACAGAACTTAATGGGCCC
GCTAACAGCGCGATTTGCTGGTGACCCAATGCGACCAGATGCTCCACGCCCAGTCGCGTACCGTCTTCAT
GGGAGAAAATAATACTGTTGATGGGTGTCTGGTCAGAGACATCAAGAAATAACGCCGGAACATTAGTGCA
GGCAGCTTCCACAGCAATGGCATCCTGGTCATCCAGCGGATAGTTAATGATCAGCCCACTGACGCGTTGC
GCGAGAAGATTGTGCACCGCCGCTTTACAGGCTTCGACGCCGCTTCGTTCTACCATCGACACCACCACGC
TGGCACCCAGTTGATCGGCGCGAGATTTAATCGCCGCGACAATTTGCGACGGCGCGTGCAGGGCCAGACT
GGAGGTGGCAACGCCAATCAGCAACGACTGTTTGCCCGCCAGTTGTTGTGCCACGCGGTTGGGAATGTAA
TTCAGCTCCGCCATCGCCGCTTCCACTTTTTCCCGCGTTTTCGCAGAAACGTGGCTGGCCTGGTTCACCA
CGCGGGAAACGGTCTGATAAGAGACACCGGCATACTCTGCGACATCGTATAACGTTACTGGTTTCACATT
CACCACCCTGAATTGACTCTCTTCCGGGCGCTATCATGCCATACCGCGAAAGGTTTTGCGCCATTCGATG
GTGTCCGGGATCTCGACGCTCTCCCTTATGCGACTCCTGCATTAGGAAGCAGCCCAGTAGTAGGTTGAGG
CCGTTGAGCACCGCCGCCGCAAGGAATGGTGCATGCAAGGAGATGGCGCCCAACAGTCCCCCGGCCACGG
GGCCTGCCACCATACCCACGCCGAAACAAGCGCTCATGAGCCCGAAGTGGCGAGCCCGATCTTCCCCATC
GGTGATGTCGGCGATATAGGCGCCAGCAACCGCACCTGTGGCGCCGGTGATGCCGGCCACGATGCGTCCG
GCGTAGAGGATCGAGATCTCGATCCCGCGAAATTAATACGACTCACTATAGGGGAATTGTGAGCGGATAA
CAATTCCCCTCTAGAAATAATTTTGTTTAACTTTAAGAAGGAGATATACATATGGCGCGCGCAGCGCCGA
TTTCGCCGCTGCAGCGTGTAAACTTCTACTCTGCAGGTTATCGCTTGGATGGCCTGCTGTATACTCCTCG
TCATCTGCCGGCGGGTGAACGTCGTCCGGGCGTTGTGCTGCTGGTCGGTTACACCTACTTAAAAACCATG
GTGATGCCGGATATCGCTAAAGTGCTGAACGCTGCCGGTTACGTAGCTCTGGTCTTCGATTACCGTGGCT
TTGGTGAAAGCGAAGGTCCACGTGGTCGTTTGATCCCGCTGGAGCAGGTAGCTGACGCGCGTGCCGCACT
GACCTTCTTGGCTGAACAGAGCATGGTCGATCCGGACCGTCTGGCAGTCATTGGCATCAGCCTGGGCGGC
GCACACGCAATCACCACAGCGGCGCTGGACCAACGCGTACGTGCAGTCGTTGCGATTGAACCACCGGGTC
ACGGCGCGCACTGGCTGCGTTCCCTTCGTCGTCACTGGGAGTGGTCCCAGTTCCTGTCTCGCTTGACCGA
AGATCGTCGTCAGCGCGTTCTGTCCGGTGTCAGCAGCACTGTTGACCCACTGGAAATCGTTCTGCCAGAC
CCAGAATCTCAGGCCTTTCTGGACCAGGTGGCGGCGGAATTTCCGCAGATGAAAGTGACGCTTCCACTGG
AATCGGCTGAGGCGCTGATTGAATACGTCCCGGAAGACCTGGCAGGTCGTATCGCCCCGCGCCCGCTGCT
GCTCGAGCACCACCACCACCACCACTGAGATCCGGCTGCTAACAAAGCCCGAAAGGAAGCTGAGTTGGCT
GCTGCCACCGCTGAGCAATAACTAGCATAACCCCTTGGGGCCTCTAAACGGGTCTTGAGGGGTTTTTTGC
TGAAAGGAGGAACTATATCCGGATTGGCGAATGGG
[124 nt withheld, positions 2346-2469]
C
[91 nt withheld, positions 2471-2561]
A
[49 nt withheld, positions 2563-2611]
CCTTTGACGTTGGAGTCCACGTTCTTT
[37 nt withheld, positions 2639-2675]
ACCCTATCTCGGTCTATTCTTTTGATTTATAAGGGATTTTGCCGATTTCGGCCTATTGGTTAAAAAATGA
GCTGATTTAACAAAAATTTAACGCGAATTTTAACAAAATATTAACGCTTACAATTTAGGTGGCACTTTTC
GGGGAAATGTGCGCGGAACCCCTATTTGTTTATTTTTCTAAATACATTCAAATATGTATCCGCTCATGAG
ACAATAACCCTGATAAATGCTTCAATAATATTGAAAAAGGAAGAGTATGAGTATTCAACATTTCCGTGTC
GCCCTTATTCCCTTTTTTGCGGCATTTTGCCTTCCTGTTTTTGCTCACCCAGAAACGCTGGTGAAAGTAA
AAGATGCTGAAGATCAGTTGGGTGCACGAGTGGGTTACATCGAACTGGATCTCAACAGCGGTAAGATCCT
TGAGAGTTTTCGCCCCGAAGAACGTTTTCCAATGATGAGCACTTTTAAAGTTCTGCTATGTGGCGCGGTA
TTATCCCGTATTGACGCCGGGCAAGAGCAACTCGGTCGCCGCATACACTATTCTCAGAATGACTTGGTTG
AGTACTCACCAGTCACAGAAAAGCATCTTACGGATGGCATGACAGTAAGAGAATTATGCAGTGCTGCCAT
AACCATGAGTGATAACACTGCGGCCAACTTACTTCTGACAACGATCGGAGGACCGAAGGAGCTAACCGCT
TTTTTGCACAACATGGGGGATCATGTAACTCGCCTTGATCGTTGGGAACCGGAGCTGAATGAAGCCATAC
CAAACGACGAGCGTGACACCACGATGCCTGCAGCAATGGCAACAACGTTGCGCAAACTATTAACTGGCGA
ACTACTTACTCTAGCTTCCCGGCAACAATTAATAGACTGGATGGAGGCGGATAAAGTTGCAGGACCACTT
CTGCGCTCGGCCCTTCCGGCTGGCTGGTTTATTGCTGATAAATCTGGAGCCGGTGAGCGTGGGTCTCGCG
GTATCATTGCAGCACTGGGGCCAGATGGTAAGCCCTCCCGTATCGTAGTTATCTACACGACGGGGAGTCA
GGCAACTATGGATGAACGAAATAGACAGATCGCTGAGATAGGTGCCTCACTGATTAAGCATTGGTAACTG
TCAGACCAAGTTTACTCATATATACTTTAGATTGATTTAAAACTTCATTTTTAATTTAAAAGGATCTAGG
TGAAGATCCTTTTTGATAATCTCATGACCAAAATCCCTTAACGTGAGTTTTCGTTCCACTGAGCGTCAGA
CCCCGTAGAAAAGATCAAAGGATCTTCTTGAGATCCTTTTTTTCTGCGCGTAATCTGCTGCTTGCAAACA
AAAAAACCACCGCTACCAGCGGTGGTTTGTTTGCCGGATCAAGAGCTACCAACTCTTTTTCCGAAGGTAA
CTGGCTTCAGCAGAGCGCAGATACCAAATACTGTCCTTCTAGTGTAGCCGTAGTTAGGCCACCACTTCAA
GAACTCTGTAGCACCGCCTACATACCTCGCTCTGCTAATCCTGTTACCAGTGGCTGCTGCCAGTGGCGAT
AAGTCGTGTCTTACCGGGTTGGACTCAAGACGATAGTTACCGGATAAGGCGCAGCGGTCGGGCTGAACGG
GGGGTTCGTGCACACAGCCCAGCTTGGAGCGAACGACCTACACCGAACTGAGATACCTACAGCGTGAGCT
ATGAGAAAGCGCCACGCTTCCCGAAGGGAGAAAGGCGGACAGGTATCCGGTAAGCGGCAGGGTCGGAACA
GGAGAGCGCACGAGGGAGCTTCCAGGGGGAAACGCCTGGTATCTTTATAGTCCTGTCGGGTTTCGCCACC
TCTGACTTGAGCGTCGATTTTTGTGATGCTCGTCAGGGGGGCGGAGCCTATGGAAAAACGCCAGCAACGC
GGCCTTTTTACGGTTCCTGGCCTTTTGCTGGCCTTTTGCTCACATGTTCTTTCCTGCGTTATCCCCTGAT
TCTGTGGATAACCGTATTACCGCCTTTGAGTGAGCTGATACCGCTCGCCGCAGCCGAACGACCGAGCGCA
GCGAGTCAGTGAGCGAGGAAGCGGAAGAGCGCCTGATGCGGTATTTTCTCCTTACGCATCTGTGCGGTAT
TTCACACCGCAATGGTGCACTCTCAGTACAATCTGCTCTGATGCCGCATAGTTAAGCCAGTATACACTCC
GCTATCGCTACGTGACTGGGTCATGGCTGCGCCCCGACACCCGCCAACACCCGCTGACGCGCCCTGACGG
GCTTGTCTGCTCCCGGCATCCGCTTACAGACAAGCTGTGACCGTCTCCGGGAGCTGCATGTGTCAGAGGT
TTTCACCGTCATCACCGAAACGCGCGAGGCAGCTGCGGTAAAGCTCATCAGCGTGGTCGTGAAGCGATTC
ACAGATGTCTGCCTGTTCATCCGCGTCCAGCTCGTTGAGTTTCTCCAGAAGCGTTAATGTCTGGCTTCTG
ATAAAGCGGGCCATGTTAAGGGCGGTTTTTTCCTGTTTGGTCACTGATGCCTCCGTGTAAGGGGGATTTC
TGTTCATGGGGGTAATGATACCGATGAAACGAGAGAGGATGCTCACGATACGGGTTACTGATGATGAACA
TGCCCGGTTACTGGAACGTTGTGAGGGTAAACAACTGGCGGTATGGATGCGGCGGGACCAGAGAAAAATC
ACTCAGGGTCAATGCCAGCGCTTCGTTAATACAGATGTAGGTGTTCCACAGGGTAGCCAGCAGCATCCTG
CGATGCAGATCCGGAACATAATGGTGCAGGGCGCTGACTTCCGCGTTTCCAGACTTTACGAAACACGGAA
ACCGAAGACCATTCATGTTGTTGCTCAGGTCGCAGACGTTTTGCAGCAGCAGTCGCTTCACGTTCGCTCG
CGTATCGGTGATTCATTCTGCTAACCAGTAAGGCAACCCCGCCAGCCTAGCCGGGTCCTCAACGACAGGA
GCACGATCATGCGCACCCGTGGGGCCGCCATGCCGGCGATAATGGCCTGCTTCTCGCCGAAACGTTTGGT
GGCGGGACCAGTGACGAAGGCTTGAGCGAGGGCGTGCAAGATTCCGAATACCGCAAGCGACAGGCCGATC
ATCGTCGCGCTCCAGCGAAAGCGGTCCTCGCCGAAAATGACCCAGAGCGCTGCCGGCACCTGTCCTACGA
GTTGCATGATAAAGAAGACAGTCATAAGTGCGGCGACGATAGTCATGCCCCGCGCCCACCGGAAGGAGCT
GACTGGGTTGAAGGCTCTCAAGGGCATCGGTCGAGATCCCGGTGCCTAATGAGTGAGCTAACTTACATTA
ATTGCGTTGCGCTCACTGCCCGCTTTCCAGTCGGGAAACCTGTCGTGCCAGCTGCATTAATGAATCGGCC
AACGCGCGGGGAGAGGCGGTTTGCGTATTGGGCGCCAGGGTGGTTTTT
