>Addgene plasmid #176779 | pEE022 | depositor partial sequence | sequence record 342613 | Insert (including NdeI and XhoI sites)
CATATGGCGCGCGCAGCGCCGATTTCGCCGCTGCAGCGTGTAAACTTCTACTCTGCAGGTTATCGCTTGG
ATGGCCTGCTGTATACTCCTCGTCATCTGCCGGCGGGTGAACGTCGTCCGGGCGTTGTGCTGCTGGTCGG
TTACACCTACTTAAAAACCATGGTGATGCCGGATATCGCTAAAGTGCTGAACGCTGCCGGTTACGTAGCT
CTGGTCTTCGATTACCGTGGCTTTGGTGAAAGCGAAGGTCCACGTGGTCGTTTGATCCCGCTGGAGCAGG
TAGCTGACGCGCGTGCCGCACTGACCTTCTTGGCTGAACAGAGCATGGTCGATCCGGACCGTCTGGCAGT
CATTGGCATCAGCCTGGGCGGCGCACACGCAATCACCACAGCGGCGCTGGACCAACGCGTACGTGCAGTC
GTTGCGATTGAACCACCGGGTCACGGCGCGCACTGGCTGCGTTCCCTTCGTCGTCACTGGGAGTGGTCCC
AGTTCCTGTCTCGCTTGACCGAAGATCGTCGTCAGCGCGTTCTGTCCGGTGTCAGCAGCACTGTTGACCC
ACTGGAAATCGTTCTGCCAGACCCAGAATCTCAGGCCTTTCTGGACCAGGTGGCGGCGGAATTTCCGCAG
ATGAAAGTGACGCTTCCACTGGAATCGGCTGAGGCGCTGATTGAATACGTCCCGGAAGACCTGGCAGGTC
GTATCGCCCCGCGCCCGCTGCTGCTCGAG
